Addgene plasmid #47509: pDR366 RNF2
Purpose: human gRNA expression vector targeting RNF2
Depositing lab: Keith Joung. Depositing organization: Massachusetts General Hospital. Publication: High-frequency off-target mutagenesis induced by CRISPR-Cas nucleases in human cells. Fu Y, Foden JA, Khayter C, Maeder ML, Reyon D, Joung JK, Sander JD. Nat Biotechnol. 2013 Jun 23. doi: 10.1038/nbt.2623. PubMed 23792628.
Backbone
  Vector backbone: MLM3636
  Backbone manufacturer: Joung lab (Addgene plasmid #43860)
  Backbone size w/o insert (bp): 2278
  Vector type: Mammalian Expression, CRISPR
Growth in bacteria
  Bacterial resistance: Ampicillin, 100 μg/mL
  Growth temperature: 37°C
  Growth strain: XL1 Blue
  Copy number: Unknown
Gene/Insert
  Gene/Insert name: gRNA-RNF2
  Species: H. sapiens (human)
  Insert size (bp): 20
  Entrez Gene: RNF2 (a.k.a. BAP-1, BAP1, DING, HIPI3, LUSYAM, RING1B, RING2)
  Promoter: U6
  Cloning method: Restriction Enzyme; 5′ cloning site BsmBI (not destroyed); 3′ cloning site BsmBI (not destroyed)
  Sequencing primers: 5′ hU6-F (5'-GAGGGCCTATTTCCCATGATT-3')
Terms and licenses: Academic/Nonprofit Terms; Industry Terms: Not Available to Industry
Depositor comments: Target site: GTCATCTTAGTCATTACCTG gRNA expression vector targeting human RNF2 for use with JDS246 (Addgene plasmid# 43861--mammalian codon-optimized streptococcus pyogenes Cas9)
How to cite: pDR366 RNF2 was a gift from Keith Joung (Addgene plasmid # 47509 ; http://n2t.net/addgene:47509 ; RRID:Addgene_47509)
