[The description below was written by a language model from this plasmid's Addgene catalogue record and pLannotate feature annotations shown in this document.]
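Description:
pDR366 RNF2 is a small (about 2.3 kb) mammalian guide RNA expression plasmid built on the MLM3636 backbone and designed to direct Streptococcus pyogenes Cas9 to a site in the human RNF2 gene (also known as RING1B). It is propagated in E. coli through a high-copy ColE1/pUC-type origin of replication and selected with ampicillin via a β-lactamase gene driven by its native bla promoter. The plasmid carries no mammalian selection marker or reporter, so it is suited to transient delivery into cultured human cells.

The payload is a single RNA polymerase III transcription unit. A human U6 promoter drives a 20-nucleotide RNF2-specific spacer, which was inserted between BsmBI cloning sites and lies in the short gap between the promoter and the annotated S. pyogenes gRNA scaffold. Transcription therefore yields a chimeric single guide RNA in which the spacer provides target recognition and the scaffold provides the structure bound by Cas9. A short attB1 fragment upstream of the U6 promoter appears to be a remnant of the backbone's construction rather than a functional element of the design.

Because the plasmid encodes no nuclease, it must be co-delivered with a separate Cas9 expression vector; the depositor specifies pairing with JDS246, which expresses a mammalian codon-optimized S. pyogenes Cas9. The construct comes from a study examining off-target mutagenesis by CRISPR-Cas nucleases in human cells, and it is useful for inducing targeted cleavage and indel mutations at the RNF2 locus and for assessing nuclease activity and specificity at that site.
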