Features (pLannotate 1.2.2; 6 found; start..end, strand, type, name):
     13..30      +  protein_bind   attB1 (fragment): mutant version of attB; recombination site for the Gateway® BP reaction BP Clonase™
     82..322     +  promoter       U6 promoter: RNA polymerase III promoter for human U6 snRNA
    351..426     +  misc_RNA       gRNA scaffold: guide RNA scaffold for the Streptococcus pyogenes CRISPR/Cas9 system
    530..1118    -  rep_origin     ori: high-copy-number ColE1/pMB1/pBR322/pUC origin of replication
   1289..2149    -  CDS            AmpR: β-lactamase; bla; confers resistance to ampicillin, carbenicillin, and related antibiotics
   2150..2254    -  promoter       AmpR promoter: bla
>Addgene plasmid #47509 | pDR366 RNF2 | depositor full sequence | sequence record 67678 | pDR366 RNF2 sequence 2279 bps
GACGTCGCTAGCTGTACAAAAAAGCAGGCTTTAAAGGAACCAATTCAGTCGACTGGATCCGGTACCAAGG
TCGGGCAGGAAGAGGGCCTATTTCCCATGATTCCTTCATATTTGCATATACGATACAAGGCTGTTAGAGA
GATAATTAGAATTAATTTGACTGTAAACACAAAGATATTAGTACAAAATACGTGACGTAGAAAGTAATAA
TTTCTTGGGTAGTTTGCAGTTTTAAAATTATGTTTTAAAATGGACTATCATATGCTTACCGTAACTTGAA
AGTATTTCGATTTCTTGGCTTTATATATCTTGTGGAAAGGACGAAACACCGTCATCTTAGTCATTACCTG
GTTTTAGAGCTAGAAATAGCAAGTTAAAATAAGGCTAGTCCGTTATCAACTTGAAAAAGTGGCACCGAGT
CGGTGCTTTTTTTAAGCTTGGGCCGCTCGAGGTACCTCTCTACATATGACATGTGAGCAAAAGGCCAGCA
AAAGGCCAGGAACCGTAAAAAGGCCGCGTTGCTGGCGTTTTTCCATAGGCTCCGCCCCCCTGACGAGCAT
CACAAAAATCGACGCTCAAGTCAGAGGTGGCGAAACCCGACAGGACTATAAAGATACCAGGCGTTTCCCC
CTGGAAGCTCCCTCGTGCGCTCTCCTGTTCCGACCCTGCCGCTTACCGGATACCTGTCCGCCTTTCTCCC
TTCGGGAAGCGTGGCGCTTTCTCATAGCTCACGCTGTAGGTATCTCAGTTCGGTGTAGGTCGTTCGCTCC
AAGCTGGGCTGTGTGCACGAACCCCCCGTTCAGCCCGACCGCTGCGCCTTATCCGGTAACTATCGTCTTG
AGTCCAACCCGGTAAGACACGACTTATCGCCACTGGCAGCAGCCACTGGTAACAGGATTAGCAGAGCGAG
GTATGTAGGCGGTGCTACAGAGTTCTTGAAGTGGTGGCCTAACTACGGCTACACTAGAAGAACAGTATTT
GGTATCTGCGCTCTGCTGAAGCCAGTTACCTTCGGAAAAAGAGTTGGTAGCTCTTGATCCGGCAAACAAA
CCACCGCTGGTAGCGGTGGTTTTTTTGTTTGCAAGCAGCAGATTACGCGCAGAAAAAAAGGATCTCAAGA
AGATCCTTTGATCTTTTCTACGGGGTCTGACGCTCAGTGGAACGAAAACTCACGTTAAGGGATTTTGGTC
ATGAGATTATCAAAAAGGATCTTCACCTAGATCCTTTTAAATTAAAAATGAAGTTTTAAATCAATCTAAA
GTATATATGAGTAAACTTGGTCTGACAGTTACCAATGCTTAATCAGTGAGGCACCTATCTCAGCGATCTG
TCTATTTCGTTCATCCATAGTTGCCTGACTCCCCGTCGTGTAGATAACTACGATACGGGAGGGCTTACCA
TCTGGCCCCAGTGCTGCAATGATACCGCGAGACCCACGCTCACCGGCTCCAGATTTATCAGCAATAAACC
AGCCAGCCGGAAGGGCCGAGCGCAGAAGTGGTCCTGCAACTTTATCCGCCTCCATCCAGTCTATTAATTG
TTGCCGGGAAGCTAGAGTAAGTAGTTCGCCAGTTAATAGTTTGCGCAACGTTGTTGCCATTGCTACAGGC
ATCGTGGTGTCACGCTCGTCGTTTGGTATGGCTTCATTCAGCTCCGGTTCCCAACGATCAAGGCGAGTTA
CATGATCCCCCATGTTGTGCAAAAAAGCGGTTAGCTCCTTCGGTCCTCCGATCGTTGTCAGAAGTAAGTT
GGCCGCAGTGTTATCACTCATGGTTATGGCAGCACTGCATAATTCTCTTACTGTCATGCCATCCGTAAGA
TGCTTTTCTGTGACTGGTGAGTACTCAACCAAGTCATTCTGAGAATAGTGTATGCGGCGACCGAGTTGCT
CTTGCCCGGCGTCAATACGGGATAATACCGCGCCACATAGCAGAACTTTAAAAGTGCTCATCATTGGAAA
ACGTTCTTCGGGGCGAAAACTCTCAAGGATCTTACCGCTGTTGAGATCCAGTTCGATGTAACCCACTCGT
GCACCCAACTGATCTTCAGCATCTTTTACTTTCACCAGCGTTTCTGGGTGAGCAAAAACAGGAAGGCAAA
ATGCCGCAAAAAAGGGAATAAGGGCGACACGGAAATGTTGAATACTCATACTCTTCCTTTTTCAATATTA
TTGAAGCATTTATCAGGGTTATTGTCTCATGAGCGGATACATATTTGAATGTATTTAGAAAAATAAACAA
ATAGGGGTTCCGCGCACATTTCCCCGAAAAGTGCCACCT
