>Addgene plasmid #47509 | pDR366 RNF2 | addgene partial sequence | sequence record 69833 | hU6-F 5'-GAGGGCCTATTTCCCATGATT-3'
AGGCTGTTAGAGAGATAATTAGAATTAATTTGACTGTAAACACAAAGATATTAGTACAAAATACGTGACG
TAGAAAGTAATAATTTCTTGGGTAGTTTGCAGTTTTAAAATTATGTTTTAAAATGGACTATCATATGCTT
ACCGTAACTTGAAAGTATTTCGATTTCTTGGCTTTATATATCTTGTGGAAAGGACGAAACACCGTCATCT
TAGTCATTACCTGGTTTTAGAGCTAGAAATAGCAAGTTAAAATAAGGCTAGTCCGTTATCAACTTGAAAA
AGTGGCACCGAGTCGGTGCTTTTTTTAAGCTTGGGCCGCTCGAGGTACCTCTCTACATATGACATGTGAG
CAAAAGGCCAGCAAAAGGCCAGGAACCGTAAAAAGGCCGCGTTGCTGGCGTTTTTCCATAGGCTCCGCCC
CCCTGACGAGCATCACAAAAATCGACGCTCAAGTCAGAGGTGGCGAAACCCGACAGGACTATAAAGATAC
CAGGCGTTTCCCCCTGGAAGCTCCCTCGTGCGCTCTCCTGTTCCGACCCTGCCGCTTACCGGATACCTGT
CCGCCTTTCTCCCTTCGGGAAGCGTGGCGCTTTCTCATAGCTCACGCTGTAGGTATCTCAGTTCGGTGTA
GGTCGTTCGCTCCAAGCTGGGCTGTGTGCACGAACCCCCCGTTCAGCCCGACCGCTGCGCCTTATCCGGT
AACTATCGTCTTGAGTCCAACCCGGTAAGACACGACTTATCGCCACTGGCAGCAGCCACTGGTAACAGGA
TTAGCAGAGCGAGGTATGTAGGCGGTGCTACAGAGTTCTTGAAGTGGTGGCCTAACTACGGCTACACTAG
AAGAACAGTATTTGGTATCTGCGCTCTGCTGAA
